>Addgene plasmid #187819 | pLentiCRISPR_Puro_sgTP53 | addgene full sequence | sequence record 369507 | Addgene NGS Result
TGATGCGGTTTTGGCAGTACATCAATGGGCGTGGATAGCGGTTTGACTCACGGGGATTTCCAAGTCTCCA
CCCCATTGACGTCAATGGGAGTTTGTTTTGGCACCAAAATCAACGGGACTTTCCAAAATGTCGTAACAAC
TCCGCCCCATTGACGCAAATGGGCGGTAGGCGTGTACGGTGGGAGGTCTATATAAGCAGCGCGTTTTGCC
TGTACTGGGTCTCTCTGGTTAGACCAGATCTGAGCCTGGGAGCTCTCTGGCTAACTAGGGAACCCACTGC
TTAAGCCTCAATAAAGCTTGCCTTGAGTGCTTCAAGTAGTGTGTGCCCGTCTGTTGTGTGACTCTGGTAA
CTAGAGATCCCTCAGACCCTTTTAGTCAGTGTGGAAAATCTCTAGCAGTGGCGCCCGAACAGGGACTTGA
AAGCGAAAGGGAAACCAGAGGAGCTCTCTCGACGCAGGACTCGGCTTGCTGAAGCGCGCACGGCAAGAGG
CGAGGGGCGGCGACTGGTGAGTACGCCAAAAATTTTGACTAGCGGAGGCTAGAAGGAGAGAGATGGGTGC
GAGAGCGTCAGTATTAAGCGGGGGAGAATTAGATCGCGATGGGAAAAAATTCGGTTAAGGCCAGGGGGAA
AGAAAAAATATAAATTAAAACATATAGTATGGGCAAGCAGGGAGCTAGAACGATTCGCAGTTAATCCTGG
CCTGTTAGAAACATCAGAAGGCTGTAGACAAATACTGGGACAGCTACAACCATCCCTTCAGACAGGATCA
GAAGAACTTAGATCATTATATAATACAGTAGCAACCCTCTATTGTGTGCATCAAAGGATAGAGATAAAAG
ACACCAAGGAAGCTTTAGACAAGATAGAGGAAGAGCAAAACAAAAGTAAGACCACCGCACAGCAAGCGGC
CGCTGATCTTCAGACCTGGAGGAGGAGATATGAGGGACAATTGGAGAAGTGAATTATATAAATATAAAGT
AGTAAAAATTGAACCATTAGGAGTAGCACCCACCAAGGCAAAGAGAAGAGTGGTGCAGAGAGAAAAAAGA
GCAGTGGGAATAGGAGCTTTGTTCCTTGGGTTCTTGGGAGCAGCAGGAAGCACTATGGGCGCAGCGTCAA
TGACGCTGACGGTACAGGCCAGACAATTATTGTCTGGTATAGTGCAGCAGCAGAACAATTTGCTGAGGGC
TATTGAGGCGCAACAGCATCTGTTGCAACTCACAGTCTGGGGCATCAAGCAGCTCCAGGCAAGAATCCTG
GCTGTGGAAAGATACCTAAAGGATCAACAGCTCCTGGGGATTTGGGGTTGCTCTGGAAAACTCATTTGCA
CCACTGCTGTGCCTTGGAATGCTAGTTGGAGTAATAAATCTCTGGAACAGATTTGGAATCACACGACCTG
GATGGAGTGGGACAGAGAAATTAACAATTACACAAGCTTAATACACTCCTTAATTGAAGAATCGCAAAAC
CAGCAAGAAAAGAATGAACAAGAATTATTGGAATTAGATAAATGGGCAAGTTTGTGGAATTGGTTTAACA
TAACAAATTGGCTGTGGTATATAAAATTATTCATAATGATAGTAGGAGGCTTGGTAGGTTTAAGAATAGT
TTTTGCTGTACTTTCTATAGTGAATAGAGTTAGGCAGGGATATTCACCATTATCGTTTCAGACCCACCTC
CCAACCCCGAGGGGACCCGACAGGCCCGAAGGAATAGAAGAAGAAGGTGGAGAGAGAGACAGAGACAGAT
CCATTCGATTAGTGAACGGATCGGCACTGCGTGCGCCAATTCTGCAGACAAATGGCAGTATTCATCCACA
ATTTTAAAAGAAAAGGGGGGATTGGGGGGTACAGTGCAGGGGAAAGAATAGTAGACATAATAGCAACAGA
CATACAAACTAAAGAATTACAAAAACAAATTACAAAAATTCAAAATTTTCGGGTTTATTACAGGGACAGC
AGAGATCCAGTTTGGTTAATTAAGGTACCGAGGGCCTATTTCCCATGATTCCTTCATATTTGCATATACG
ATACAAGGCTGTTAGAGAGATAATTAGAATTAATTTGACTGTAAACACAAAGATATTAGTACAAAATACG
TGACGTAGAAAGTAATAATTTCTTGGGTAGTTTGCAGTTTTAAAATTATGTTTTAAAATGGACTATCATA
TGCTTACCGTAACTTGAAAGTATTTCGATTTCTTGGCTTTATATATCTTGTGGAAAGGACGAAACACCGC
CATTGTTCAATATCGTCCGGTTTTAGAGCTAGAAATAGCAAGTTAAAATAAGGCTAGTCCGTTATCAACT
TGAAAAAGTGGCACCGAGTCGGTGCTTTTTTGAATTCGCTAGCTAGGTCTTGAAAGGAGTGGGAATTGGC
TCCGGTGCCCGTCAGTGGGCAGAGCGCACATCGCCCACAGTCCCCGAGAAGTTGGGGGGAGGGGTCGGCA
ATTGATCCGGTGCCTAGAGAAGGTGGCGCGGGGTAAACTGGGAAAGTGATGTCGTGTACTGGCTCCGCCT
TTTTCCCGAGGGTGGGGGAGAACCGTATATAAGTGCAGTAGTCGCCGTGAACGTTCTTTTTCGCAACGGG
TTTGCCGCCAGAACACAGGACCGGTTCTAGAGCGCTGCCACCATGGACAAGAAGTACAGCATCGGCCTGG
ACATCGGCACCAACTCTGTGGGCTGGGCCGTGATCACCGACGAGTACAAGGTGCCCAGCAAGAAATTCAA
GGTGCTGGGCAACACCGACCGGCACAGCATCAAGAAGAACCTGATCGGAGCCCTGCTGTTCGACAGCGGC
GAAACAGCCGAGGCCACCCGGCTGAAGAGAACCGCCAGAAGAAGATACACCAGACGGAAGAACCGGATCT
GCTATCTGCAAGAGATCTTCAGCAACGAGATGGCCAAGGTGGACGACAGCTTCTTCCACAGACTGGAAGA
GTCCTTCCTGGTGGAAGAGGATAAGAAGCACGAGCGGCACCCCATCTTCGGCAACATCGTGGACGAGGTG
GCCTACCACGAGAAGTACCCCACCATCTACCACCTGAGAAAGAAACTGGTGGACAGCACCGACAAGGCCG
ACCTGCGGCTGATCTATCTGGCCCTGGCCCACATGATCAAGTTCCGGGGCCACTTCCTGATCGAGGGCGA
CCTGAACCCCGACAACAGCGACGTGGACAAGCTGTTCATCCAGCTGGTGCAGACCTACAACCAGCTGTTC
GAGGAAAACCCCATCAACGCCAGCGGCGTGGACGCCAAGGCCATCCTGTCTGCCAGACTGAGCAAGAGCA
GACGGCTGGAAAATCTGATCGCCCAGCTGCCCGGCGAGAAGAAGAATGGCCTGTTCGGAAACCTGATTGC
CCTGAGCCTGGGCCTGACCCCCAACTTCAAGAGCAACTTCGACCTGGCCGAGGATGCCAAACTGCAGCTG
AGCAAGGACACCTACGACGACGACCTGGACAACCTGCTGGCCCAGATCGGCGACCAGTACGCCGACCTGT
TTCTGGCCGCCAAGAACCTGTCCGACGCCATCCTGCTGAGCGACATCCTGAGAGTGAACACCGAGATCAC
CAAGGCCCCCCTGAGCGCCTCTATGATCAAGAGATACGACGAGCACCACCAGGACCTGACCCTGCTGAAA
GCTCTCGTGCGGCAGCAGCTGCCTGAGAAGTACAAAGAGATTTTCTTCGACCAGAGCAAGAACGGCTACG
CCGGCTACATTGACGGCGGAGCCAGCCAGGAAGAGTTCTACAAGTTCATCAAGCCCATCCTGGAAAAGAT
GGACGGCACCGAGGAACTGCTCGTGAAGCTGAACAGAGAGGACCTGCTGCGGAAGCAGCGGACCTTCGAC
AACGGCAGCATCCCCCACCAGATCCACCTGGGAGAGCTGCACGCCATTCTGCGGCGGCAGGAAGATTTTT
ACCCATTCCTGAAGGACAACCGGGAAAAGATCGAGAAGATCCTGACCTTCCGCATCCCCTACTACGTGGG
CCCTCTGGCCAGGGGAAACAGCAGATTCGCCTGGATGACCAGAAAGAGCGAGGAAACCATCACCCCCTGG
AACTTCGAGGAAGTGGTGGACAAGGGCGCTTCCGCCCAGAGCTTCATCGAGCGGATGACCAACTTCGATA
AGAACCTGCCCAACGAGAAGGTGCTGCCCAAGCACAGCCTGCTGTACGAGTACTTCACCGTGTATAACGA
GCTGACCAAAGTGAAATACGTGACCGAGGGAATGAGAAAGCCCGCCTTCCTGAGCGGCGAGCAGAAAAAG
GCCATCGTGGACCTGCTGTTCAAGACCAACCGGAAAGTGACCGTGAAGCAGCTGAAAGAGGACTACTTCA
AGAAAATCGAGTGCTTCGACTCCGTGGAAATCTCCGGCGTGGAAGATCGGTTCAACGCCTCCCTGGGCAC
ATACCACGATCTGCTGAAAATTATCAAGGACAAGGACTTCCTGGACAATGAGGAAAACGAGGACATTCTG
GAAGATATCGTGCTGACCCTGACACTGTTTGAGGACAGAGAGATGATCGAGGAACGGCTGAAAACCTATG
CCCACCTGTTCGACGACAAAGTGATGAAGCAGCTGAAGCGGCGGAGATACACCGGCTGGGGCAGGCTGAG
CCGGAAGCTGATCAACGGCATCCGGGACAAGCAGTCCGGCAAGACAATCCTGGATTTCCTGAAGTCCGAC
GGCTTCGCCAACAGAAACTTCATGCAGCTGATCCACGACGACAGCCTGACCTTTAAAGAGGACATCCAGA
AAGCCCAGGTGTCCGGCCAGGGCGATAGCCTGCACGAGCACATTGCCAATCTGGCCGGCAGCCCCGCCAT
TAAGAAGGGCATCCTGCAGACAGTGAAGGTGGTGGACGAGCTCGTGAAAGTGATGGGCCGGCACAAGCCC
GAGAACATCGTGATCGAAATGGCCAGAGAGAACCAGACCACCCAGAAGGGACAGAAGAACAGCCGCGAGA
GAATGAAGCGGATCGAAGAGGGCATCAAAGAGCTGGGCAGCCAGATCCTGAAAGAACACCCCGTGGAAAA
CACCCAGCTGCAGAACGAGAAGCTGTACCTGTACTACCTGCAGAATGGGCGGGATATGTACGTGGACCAG
GAACTGGACATCAACCGGCTGTCCGACTACGATGTGGACCATATCGTGCCTCAGAGCTTTCTGAAGGACG
ACTCCATCGACAACAAGGTGCTGACCAGAAGCGACAAGAACCGGGGCAAGAGCGACAACGTGCCCTCCGA
AGAGGTCGTGAAGAAGATGAAGAACTACTGGCGGCAGCTGCTGAACGCCAAGCTGATTACCCAGAGAAAG
TTCGACAATCTGACCAAGGCCGAGAGAGGCGGCCTGAGCGAACTGGATAAGGCCGGCTTCATCAAGAGAC
AGCTGGTGGAAACCCGGCAGATCACAAAGCACGTGGCACAGATCCTGGACTCCCGGATGAACACTAAGTA
CGACGAGAATGACAAGCTGATCCGGGAAGTGAAAGTGATCACCCTGAAGTCCAAGCTGGTGTCCGATTTC
CGGAAGGATTTCCAGTTTTACAAAGTGCGCGAGATCAACAACTACCACCACGCCCACGACGCCTACCTGA
ACGCCGTCGTGGGAACCGCCCTGATCAAAAAGTACCCTAAGCTGGAAAGCGAGTTCGTGTACGGCGACTA
CAAGGTGTACGACGTGCGGAAGATGATCGCCAAGAGCGAGCAGGAAATCGGCAAGGCTACCGCCAAGTAC
TTCTTCTACAGCAACATCATGAACTTTTTCAAGACCGAGATTACCCTGGCCAACGGCGAGATCCGGAAGC
GGCCTCTGATCGAGACAAACGGCGAAACCGGGGAGATCGTGTGGGATAAGGGCCGGGATTTTGCCACCGT
GCGGAAAGTGCTGAGCATGCCCCAAGTGAATATCGTGAAAAAGACCGAGGTGCAGACAGGCGGCTTCAGC
AAAGAGTCTATCCTGCCCAAGAGGAACAGCGATAAGCTGATCGCCAGAAAGAAGGACTGGGACCCTAAGA
AGTACGGCGGCTTCGACAGCCCCACCGTGGCCTATTCTGTGCTGGTGGTGGCCAAAGTGGAAAAGGGCAA
GTCCAAGAAACTGAAGAGTGTGAAAGAGCTGCTGGGGATCACCATCATGGAAAGAAGCAGCTTCGAGAAG
AATCCCATCGACTTTCTGGAAGCCAAGGGCTACAAAGAAGTGAAAAAGGACCTGATCATCAAGCTGCCTA
AGTACTCCCTGTTCGAGCTGGAAAACGGCCGGAAGAGAATGCTGGCCTCTGCCGGCGAACTGCAGAAGGG
AAACGAACTGGCCCTGCCCTCCAAATATGTGAACTTCCTGTACCTGGCCAGCCACTATGAGAAGCTGAAG
GGCTCCCCCGAGGATAATGAGCAGAAACAGCTGTTTGTGGAACAGCACAAGCACTACCTGGACGAGATCA
TCGAGCAGATCAGCGAGTTCTCCAAGAGAGTGATCCTGGCCGACGCTAATCTGGACAAAGTGCTGTCCGC
CTACAACAAGCACCGGGATAAGCCCATCAGAGAGCAGGCCGAGAATATCATCCACCTGTTTACCCTGACC
AATCTGGGAGCCCCTGCCGCCTTCAAGTACTTTGACACCACCATCGACCGGAAGAGGTACACCAGCACCA
AAGAGGTGCTGGACGCCACCCTGATCCACCAGAGCATCACCGGCCTGTACGAGACACGGATCGACCTGTC
TCAGCTGGGAGGCGACAAGCGACCTGCCGCCACAAAGAAGGCTGGACAGGCTAAGAAGAAGAAAGATTAC
AAAGACGATGACGATAAGGGATCCGGCGCAACAAACTTCTCTCTGCTGAAACAAGCCGGAGATGTCGAAG
AGAATCCTGGACCGACCGAGTACAAGCCCACGGTGCGCCTCGCCACCCGCGACGACGTCCCCAGGGCCGT
ACGCACCCTCGCCGCCGCGTTCGCCGACTACCCCGCCACGCGCCACACCGTCGATCCGGACCGCCACATC
GAGCGGGTCACCGAGCTGCAAGAACTCTTCCTCACGCGCGTCGGGCTCGACATCGGCAAGGTGTGGGTCG
CGGACGACGGCGCCGCGGTGGCGGTCTGGACCACGCCGGAGAGCGTCGAAGCGGGGGCGGTGTTCGCCGA
GATCGGCCCGCGCATGGCCGAGTTGAGCGGTTCCCGGCTGGCCGCGCAGCAACAGATGGAAGGCCTCCTG
GCGCCGCACCGGCCCAAGGAGCCCGCGTGGTTCCTGGCCACCGTCGGAGTCTCGCCCGACCACCAGGGCA
AGGGTCTGGGCAGCGCCGTCGTGCTCCCCGGAGTGGAGGCGGCCGAGCGCGCCGGGGTGCCCGCCTTCCT
GGAGACCTCCGCGCCCCGCAACCTCCCCTTCTACGAGCGGCTCGGCTTCACCGTCACCGCCGACGTCGAG
GTGCCCGAAGGACCGCGCACCTGGTGCATGACCCGCAAGCCCGGTGCCTGAACGCGTTAAGTCGACAATC
AACCTCTGGATTACAAAATTTGTGAAAGATTGACTGGTATTCTTAACTATGTTGCTCCTTTTACGCTATG
TGGATACGCTGCTTTAATGCCTTTGTATCATGCTATTGCTTCCCGTATGGCTTTCATTTTCTCCTCCTTG
TATAAATCCTGGTTGCTGTCTCTTTATGAGGAGTTGTGGCCCGTTGTCAGGCAACGTGGCGTGGTGTGCA
CTGTGTTTGCTGACGCAACCCCCACTGGTTGGGGCATTGCCACCACCTGTCAGCTCCTTTCCGGGACTTT
CGCTTTCCCCCTCCCTATTGCCACGGCGGAACTCATCGCCGCCTGCCTTGCCCGCTGCTGGACAGGGGCT
CGGCTGTTGGGCACTGACAATTCCGTGGTGTTGTCGGGGAAATCATCGTCCTTTCCTTGGCTGCTCGCCT
GTGTTGCCACCTGGATTCTGCGCGGGACGTCCTTCTGCTACGTCCCTTCGGCCCTCAATCCAGCGGACCT
TCCTTCCCGCGGCCTGCTGCCGGCTCTGCGGCCTCTTCCGCGTCTTCGCCTTCGCCCTCAGACGAGTCGG
ATCTCCCTTTGGGCCGCCTCCCCGCGTCGACTTTAAGACCAATGACTTACAAGGCAGCTGTAGATCTTAG
CCACTTTTTAAAAGAAAAGGGGGGACTGGAAGGGCTAATTCACTCCCAACGAAGACAAGATCTGCTTTTT
GCTTGTACTGGGTCTCTCTGGTTAGACCAGATCTGAGCCTGGGAGCTCTCTGGCTAACTAGGGAACCCAC
TGCTTAAGCCTCAATAAAGCTTGCCTTGAGTGCTTCAAGTAGTGTGTGCCCGTCTGTTGTGTGACTCTGG
TAACTAGAGATCCCTCAGACCCTTTTAGTCAGTGTGGAAAATCTCTAGCAGGGCCCGTTTAAACCCGCTG
ATCAGCCTCGACTGTGCCTTCTAGTTGCCAGCCATCTGTTGTTTGCCCCTCCCCCGTGCCTTCCTTGACC
CTGGAAGGTGCCACTCCCACTGTCCTTTCCTAATAAAATGAGGAAATTGCATCGCATTGTCTGAGTAGGT
GTCATTCTATTCTGGGGGGTGGGGTGGGGCAGGACAGCAAGGGGGAGGATTGGGAAGACAATAGCAGGCA
TGCTGGGGATGCGGTGGGCTCTATGGCTTCTGAGGCGGAAAGAACCAGCTGGGGCTCTAGGGGGTATCCC
C
[124 nt withheld, positions 8682-8805]
C
[91 nt withheld, positions 8807-8897]
A
[49 nt withheld, positions 8899-8947]
CCTTTGACGTTGGAGTCCACGTTCTTT
[37 nt withheld, positions 8975-9011]
ACCCTATCTCGGTCTATTCTTTTGATTTATAAGGGATTTTGCCGATTTCGGCCTATTGGTTAAAAAATGA
GCTGATTTAACAAAAATTTAACGCGAATTAATTCTGTGGAATGTGTGTCAGTTAGGGTGTGGAAAGTCCC
CAGGCTCCCCAGCAGGCAGAAGTATGCAAAGCATGCATCTCAATTAGTCAGCAACCAGGTGTGGAAAGTC
CCCAGGCTCCCCAGCAGGCAGAAGTATGCAAAGCATGCATCTCAATTAGTCAGCAACCATAGTCCCGCCC
CTAACTCCGCCCATCCCGCCCCTAACTCCGCCCAGTTCCGCCCATTCTCCGCCCCATGGCTGACTAATTT
TTTTTATTTATGCAGAGGCCGAGGCCGCCTCTGCCTCTGAGCTATTCCAGAAGTAGTGAGGAGGCTTTTT
TGGAGGCCTAGGCTTTTGCAAAAAGCTCCCGGGAGCTTGTATATCCATTTTCGGATCTGATCAGCACGTG
TTGACAATTAATCATCGGCATAGTATATCGGCATAGTATAATACGACAAGGTGAGGAACTAAACCATGGC
CAAGTTGACCAGTGCCGTTCCGGTGCTCACCGCGCGCGACGTCGCCGGAGCGGTCGAGTTCTGGACCGAC
CGGCTCGGGTTCTCCCGGGACTTCGTGGAGGACGACTTCGCCGGTGTGGTCCGGGACGACGTGACCCTGT
TCATCAGCGCGGTCCAGGACCAGGTGGTGCCGGACAACACCCTGGCCTGGGTGTGGGTGCGCGGCCTGGA
CGAGCTGTACGCCGAGTGGTCGGAGGTCGTGTCCACGAACTTCCGGGACGCCTCCGGGCCGGCCATGACC
GAGATCGGCGAGCAGCCGTGGGGGCGGGAGTTCGCCCTGCGCGACCCGGCCGGCAACTGCGTGCACTTCG
TGGCCGAGGAGCAGGACTGACACGTGCTACGAGATTTCGATTCCACCGCCGCCTTCTATGAAAGGTTGGG
CTTCGGAATCGTTTTCCGGGACGCCGGCTGGATGATCCTCCAGCGCGGGGATCTCATGCTGGAGTTCTTC
GCCCACCCCAACTTGTTTATTGCAGCTTATAATGGTTACAAATAAAGCAATAGCATCACAAATTTCACAA
ATAAAGCATTTTTTTCACTGCATTCTAGTTGTGGTTTGTCCAAACTCATCAATGTATCTTATCATGTCTG
TATACCGTCGACCTCTAGCTAGAGCTTGGCGTAATCATGGTCATAGCTGTTTCCTGTGTGAAATTGTTAT
CCGCTCACAATTCCACACAACATACGAGCCGGAAGCATAAAGTGTAAAGCCTGGGGTGCCTAATGAGTGA
GCTAACTCACATTAATTGCGTTGCGCTCACTGCCCGCTTTCCAGTCGGGAAACCTGTCGTGCCAGCTGCA
TTAATGAATCGGCCAACGCGCGGGGAGAGGCGGTTTGCGTATTGGGCGCTCTTCCGCTTCCTCGCTCACT
GACTCGCTGCGCTCGGTCGTTCGGCTGCGGCGAGCGGTATCAGCTCACTCAAAGGCGGTAATACGGTTAT
CCACAGAATCAGGGGATAACGCAGGAAAGAACATGTGAGCAAAAGGCCAGCAAAAGGCCAGGAACCGTAA
AAAGGCCGCGTTGCTGGCGTTTTTCCATAGGCTCCGCCCCCCTGACGAGCATCACAAAAATCGACGCTCA
AGTCAGAGGTGGCGAAACCCGACAGGACTATAAAGATACCAGGCGTTTCCCCCTGGAAGCTCCCTCGTGC
GCTCTCCTGTTCCGACCCTGCCGCTTACCGGATACCTGTCCGCCTTTCTCCCTTCGGGAAGCGTGGCGCT
TTCTCATAGCTCACGCTGTAGGTATCTCAGTTCGGTGTAGGTCGTTCGCTCCAAGCTGGGCTGTGTGCAC
GAACCCCCCGTTCAGCCCGACCGCTGCGCCTTATCCGGTAACTATCGTCTTGAGTCCAACCCGGTAAGAC
ACGACTTATCGCCACTGGCAGCAGCCACTGGTAACAGGATTAGCAGAGCGAGGTATGTAGGCGGTGCTAC
AGAGTTCTTGAAGTGGTGGCCTAACTACGGCTACACTAGAAGAACAGTATTTGGTATCTGCGCTCTGCTG
AAGCCAGTTACCTTCGGAAAAAGAGTTGGTAGCTCTTGATCCGGCAAACAAACCACCGCTGGTAGCGGTG
GTTTTTTTGTTTGCAAGCAGCAGATTACGCGCAGAAAAAAAGGATCTCAAGAAGATCCTTTGATCTTTTC
TACGGGGTCTGACGCTCAGTGGAACGAAAACTCACGTTAAGGGATTTTGGTCATGAGATTATCAAAAAGG
ATCTTCACCTAGATCCTTTTAAATTAAAAATGAAGTTTTAAATCAATCTAAAGTATATATGAGTAAACTT
GGTCTGACAGTTACCAATGCTTAATCAGTGAGGCACCTATCTCAGCGATCTGTCTATTTCGTTCATCCAT
AGTTGCCTGACTCCCCGTCGTGTAGATAACTACGATACGGGAGGGCTTACCATCTGGCCCCAGTGCTGCA
ATGATACCGCGAGACCCACGCTCACCGGCTCCAGATTTATCAGCAATAAACCAGCCAGCCGGAAGGGCCG
AGCGCAGAAGTGGTCCTGCAACTTTATCCGCCTCCATCCAGTCTATTAATTGTTGCCGGGAAGCTAGAGT
AAGTAGTTCGCCAGTTAATAGTTTGCGCAACGTTGTTGCCATTGCTACAGGCATCGTGGTGTCACGCTCG
TCGTTTGGTATGGCTTCATTCAGCTCCGGTTCCCAACGATCAAGGCGAGTTACATGATCCCCCATGTTGT
GCAAAAAAGCGGTTAGCTCCTTCGGTCCTCCGATCGTTGTCAGAAGTAAGTTGGCCGCAGTGTTATCACT
CATGGTTATGGCAGCACTGCATAATTCTCTTACTGTCATGCCATCCGTAAGATGCTTTTCTGTGACTGGT
GAGTACTCAACCAAGTCATTCTGAGAATAGTGTATGCGGCGACCGAGTTGCTCTTGCCCGGCGTCAATAC
GGGATAATACCGCGCCACATAGCAGAACTTTAAAAGTGCTCATCATTGGAAAACGTTCTTCGGGGCGAAA
ACTCTCAAGGATCTTACCGCTGTTGAGATCCAGTTCGATGTAACCCACTCGTGCACCCAACTGATCTTCA
GCATCTTTTACTTTCACCAGCGTTTCTGGGTGAGCAAAAACAGGAAGGCAAAATGCCGCAAAAAAGGGAA
TAAGGGCGACACGGAAATGTTGAATACTCATACTCTTCCTTTTTCAATATTATTGAAGCATTTATCAGGG
TTATTGTCTCATGAGCGGATACATATTTGAATGTATTTAGAAAAATAAACAAATAGGGGTTCCGCGCACA
TTTCCCCGAAAAGTGCCACCTGACGTCGACGGATCGGGAGATCTCCCGATCCCCTATGGTGCACTCTCAG
TACAATCTGCTCTGATGCCGCATAGTTAAGCCAGTATCTGCTCCCTGCTTGTGTGTTGGAGGTCGCTGAG
TAGTGCGCGAGCAAAATTTAAGCTACAACAAGGCAAGGCTTGACCGACAATTGCATGAAGAATCTGCTTA
GGGTTAGGCGTTTTGCGCTGCTTCGCGATGTACGGGCCAGATATACGCGTTGACATTGATTATTGACTAG
TTATTAATAGTAATCAATTACGGGGTCATTAGTTCATAGCCCATATATGGAGTTCCGCGTTACATAACTT
ACGGTAAATGGCCCGCCTGGCTGACCGCCCAACGACCCCCGCCCATTGACGTCAATAATGACGTATGTTC
CCATAGTAACGCCAATAGGGACTTTCCATTGACGTCAATGGGTGGAGTATTTACGGTAAACTGCCCACTT
GGCAGTACATCAAGTGTATCATATGCCAAGTACGCCCCCTATTGACGTCAATGACGGTAAATGGCCCGCC
TGGCATTATGCCCAGTACATGACCTTATGGGACTTTCCTACTTGGCAGTACATCTACGTATTAGTCATCG
CTATTACCATGG
Features (pLannotate 1.2.2; 33 found; start..end, strand, type, name):
    217..397     +  LTR            5' LTR (truncated): truncated 5' long terminal repeat (LTR) from HIV-1
    444..569     +  misc_feature   HIV-1 Ψ: packaging signal of human immunodeficiency virus type 1
    553..916     +  CDS            HIV-1 gag (fragment): gag protein from human immunodeficiency virus 1; gag
   1062..1295    +  misc_feature   RRE: The Rev response element (RRE) of HIV-1 allows for Rev-dependent mRNA export from the nucleus to the cytoplasm.
   1672..1772    +  CDS            Rev (fragment): human immunodeficiency virus 1 (HIV-1) Rev protein; rev; enhances nuclear export of unspliced and incompletely spliced viral mRNAs
   1822..1939    +  misc_feature   cPPT/CTS: central polypurine tract and central termination sequence of HIV-1
   1990..2230    +  promoter       U6 promoter: RNA polymerase III promoter for human U6 snRNA
   2260..2335    +  misc_RNA       gRNA scaffold: guide RNA scaffold for the Streptococcus pyogenes CRISPR/Cas9 system
   2353..2371    +  CDS            small t antigen (fragment): SV40 (simian virus 40) small t antigen
   2397..2608    +  promoter       EF-1α core promoter: core promoter for human elongation factor EF-1α
   2633..6736    +  CDS            Cas9: Cas9 (Csn1) endonuclease from the Streptococcus pyogenes Type II CRISPR/Cas system generates RNA-guided double strand breaks in DNA
   6874..7471    +  CDS            PuroR (fragment): puromycin N-acetyltransferase; pac from Streptomyces; confers resistance to puromycin
   7487..8075    +  misc_feature   WPRE: woodchuck hepatitis virus posttranscriptional regulatory element
   8126..8145    +  misc_feature   cPPT/CTS (fragment): central polypurine tract and central termination sequence of HIV-1
   8147..8380    +  LTR            3' LTR (ΔU3): self-inactivating 3' long terminal repeat (LTR) from HIV-1
   8412..8636    +  polyA_signal   bGH poly(A) signal: bovine growth hormone polyadenylation signal
   8640..8661    +  promoter       SV40 promoter (fragment): SV40 enhancer and early promoter
   8682..9110    +  rep_origin     f1 ori (sequence partly withheld): f1 bacteriophage origin of replication; arrow indicates direction of (+) strand synthesis
   9124..9453    +  promoter       SV40 promoter: SV40 enhancer and early promoter
   9501..9548    +  promoter       EM7 promoter: synthetic bacterial promoter&nbsp
   9567..9941    +  CDS            BleoR: antibiotic-binding protein; Sh ble from Streptoalloteichus hindustanus; confers resistance to bleomycin, phleomycin, and Zeocin™
   9951..10076   +  CDS            ble (fragment): BLE_KLEPN - Experimental evidence at protein level: Swiss-Prot protein existence level 1. Binding protein with a strong affinity to the bleomycin family of antibiotics. Binds to CL990; an antimitotic-antibiotic compound. From Klebsiella pneumoniae.
  10071..10192   +  polyA_signal   SV40 poly(A) signal: SV40 polyadenylation signal
  10263..10285   -  protein_bind   lac operator (fragment): The lac repressor binds to the lac operator to inhibit transcription in E. coli. This inhibition can be relieved by adding lactose or isopropyl-β-D-thiogalactopyranoside (IPTG). lac repressor encoded by lacI
  10289..10319   -  promoter       lac promoter: promoter for the E. coli lac operon
  10334..10355   -  protein_bind   CAP binding site: CAP binding activates transcription in the presence of cAMP. E. coli catabolite activator protein
  10368..10460   -  CDS            lacI (fragment): lac repressor; lacI; The lac repressor binds to the lac operator to inhibit transcription in E. coli. This inhibition can be relieved by adding lactose or isopropyl-β-D-thiogalactopyranoside (IPTG).
  10643..11231   -  rep_origin     ori: high-copy-number ColE1/pMB1/pBR322/pUC origin of replication
  11402..12262   -  CDS            AmpR: β-lactamase; bla; confers resistance to ampicillin, carbenicillin, and related antibiotics
  12263..12367   -  promoter       AmpR promoter: bla
  12426..12478   -  misc_feature   bom (fragment): basis of mobility region from pBR322
  12633..13012   +  enhancer       CMV enhancer: human cytomegalovirus immediate early enhancer
  13013..199     +  promoter       CMV promoter (across the origin): human cytomegalovirus (CMV) immediate early promoter
