[The description below was written by a language model from this plasmid's Addgene catalogue record and pLannotate feature annotations shown in this document.]
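Description:
pLentiCRISPR_Puro_sgTP53 is an all-in-one lentiviral CRISPR vector built on the pLentiCRISPRv2 backbone, delivering Streptococcus pyogenes Cas9 together with a single guide RNA directed against TP53 to mammalian cells. It is propagated in E. coli through a high-copy ColE1/pUC-type origin with ampicillin selection (AmpR), and it also carries an f1 origin. The catalogue lists the total size as about 12.8 kb, whereas the sequenced record annotated here is 13,013 nt, a small discrepancy the record does not explain.

The viral portion is a self-inactivating HIV-1 design. A CMV enhancer/promoter fused to a truncated 5' LTR drives genomic RNA production in packaging cells, followed by the Ψ packaging signal, a gag fragment, the Rev response element for Rev-dependent nuclear export, and the cPPT/CTS. The ΔU3 3' LTR inactivates LTR promoter activity after integration. Within this frame, a human U6 RNA polymerase III promoter expresses the 20-nt TP53 spacer, cloned through BsmBI sites, joined to the Cas9 gRNA scaffold. Downstream, an EF-1α core promoter drives Cas9, followed by the puromycin N-acetyltransferase coding sequence and a WPRE that enhances transcript expression. The feature table does not annotate the element linking Cas9 to PuroR. Outside the LTRs sit a bGH polyadenylation signal and an SV40/EM7-driven BleoR cassette, which would not be packaged into virus.

After packaging and transduction, puromycin selects for cells carrying the integrated cassette, in which Cas9 cleavage at TP53 is used to disrupt the gene. The associated publication examined whether an intact p53 pathway is required for the sensitivity of VHL-mutant kidney cancers to HIF2 inhibitors.
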