Addgene plasmid #187819: pLentiCRISPR_Puro_sgTP53
Purpose: pLentiCRISPR that is selectable with puromycin with an sgRNA targeting TP53
Depositing lab: William Kaelin. Depositing organization: Dana-Farber Cancer Institute. Publication: Sensitivity of VHL mutant kidney cancers to HIF2 inhibitors does not require an intact p53 pathway. Stransky LA, Vigeant SM, Huang B, West D, Denize T, Walton E, Signoretti S, Kaelin WG Jr. Proc Natl Acad Sci U S A. 2022 Apr 5;119(14):e2120403119. doi: 10.1073/pnas.2120403119. Epub 2022 Mar 31. PubMed 35357972.
Backbone
  Vector backbone: pLentiCRISPRv2
  Backbone size w/o insert (bp): 12767
  Total vector size (bp): 12787
  Vector type: Mammalian Expression, Lentiviral, CRISPR
  Selectable markers: Puromycin
Growth in bacteria
  Bacterial resistance: Ampicillin, 100 μg/mL
  Growth temperature: 30°C
  Growth strain: NEB Stable
  Copy number: High Copy
Gene/Insert
  Gene/Insert name: sgTP53
  Insert size (bp): 20
  Promoter: U6
  Cloning method: Restriction Enzyme; 5′ cloning site BSMBI (unknown if destroyed); 3′ cloning site BSMBI (unknown if destroyed)
  Sequencing primers: 5′ U6
Terms and licenses: Academic/Nonprofit Terms; Industry Terms: Not Available to Industry
How to cite: pLentiCRISPR_Puro_sgTP53 was a gift from William Kaelin (Addgene plasmid # 187819 ; http://n2t.net/addgene:187819 ; RRID:Addgene_187819)
